>Addgene plasmid #172736 | Spike Display_B.1.351 | depositor full sequence | sequence record 335222 | Full Sequence
TAACGGCCGCTCGAGTCTAGAGGGCCCGTTTAAACCCGCTGATCAGCCTCGACTGTGCCTTCTAGTTGCC
AGCCATCTGTTGTTTGCCCCTCCCCCGTGCCTTCCTTGACCCTGGAAGGTGCCACTCCCACTGTCCTTTC
CTAATAAAATGAGGAAATTGCATCGCATTGTCTGAGTAGGTGTCATTCTATTCTGGGGGGTGGGGTGGGG
CAGGACAGCAAGGGGGAGGATTGGGAAGACAATAGCAGGCATGCTGGGGATGCGGTGGGCTCTATGGCTT
CTGAGGCGGAAAGAACCAGCTGGGGCTCTAGGGGGTATCCCC
[124 nt withheld, positions 323-446]
C
[91 nt withheld, positions 448-538]
AGGGTGATGGTTCACGTACCTAGAAGTTCCTATTCCGAAGTTCCTATTCTCTAGAAAGTATAGGAACTTC
CTTGGCCAAAAAGCCTGAACTCACCGCGACGTCTGTCGAGAAGTTTCTGATCGAAAAGTTCGACAGCGTC
TCCGACCTGATGCAGCTCTCGGAGGGCGAAGAATCTCGTGCTTTCAGCTTCGATGTAGGAGGGCGTGGAT
ATGTCCTGCGGGTAAATAGCTGCGCCGATGGTTTCTACAAAGATCGTTATGTTTATCGGCACTTTGCATC
GGCCGCGCTCCCGATTCCGGAAGTGCTTGACATTGGGGAATTCAGCGAGAGCCTGACCTATTGCATCTCC
CGCCGTGCACAGGGTGTCACGTTGCAAGACCTGCCTGAAACCGAACTGCCCGCTGTTCTGCAGCCGGTCG
CGGAGGCCATGGATGCGATCGCTGCGGCCGATCTTAGCCAGACGAGCGGGTTCGGCCCATTCGGACCGCA
AGGAATCGGTCAATACACTACATGGCGTGATTTCATATGCGCGATTGCTGATCCCCATGTGTATCACTGG
CAAACTGTGATGGACGACACCGTCAGTGCGTCCGTCGCGCAGGCTCTCGATGAGCTGATGCTTTGGGCCG
AGGACTGCCCCGAAGTCCGGCACCTCGTGCACGCGGATTTCGGCTCCAACAATGTCCTGACGGACAATGG
CCGCATAACAGCGGTCATTGACTGGAGCGAGGCGATGTTCGGGGATTCCCAATACGAGGTCGCCAACATC
TTCTTCTGGAGGCCGTGGTTGGCTTGTATGGAGCAGCAGACGCGCTACTTCGAGCGGAGGCATCCGGAGC
TTGCAGGATCGCCGCGGCTCCGGGCGTATATGCTCCGCATTGGTCTTGACCAACTCTATCAGAGCTTGGT
TGACGGCAATTTCGATGATGCAGCTTGGGCGCAGGGTCGATGCGACGCAATCGTCCGATCCGGAGCCGGG
ACTGTCGGGCGTACACAAATCGCCCGCAGAAGCGCGGCCGTCTGGACCGATGGCTGTGTAGAAGTACTCG
CCGATAGTGGAAACCGACGCCCCAGCACTCGTCCGAGGGCAAAGGAATAGCACGTACTACGAGATTTCGA
TTCCACCGCCGCCTTCTATGAAAGGTTGGGCTTCGGAATCGTTTTCCGGGACGCCGGCTGGATGATCCTC
CAGCGCGGGGATCTCATGCTGGAGTTCTTCGCCCACCCCAACTTGTTTATTGCAGCTTATAATGGTTACA
AATAAAGCAATAGCATCACAAATTTCACAAATAAAGCATTTTTTTCACTGCATTCTAGTTGTGGTTTGTC
CAAACTCATCAATGTATCTTATCATGTCTGTATACCGTCGACCTCTAGCTAGAGCTTGGCGTAATCATGG
TCATAGCTGTTTCCTGTGTGAAATTGTTATCCGCTCACAATTCCACACAACATACGAGCCGGAAGCATAA
AGTGTAAAGCCTGGGGTGCCTAATGAGTGAGCTAACTCACATTAATTGCGTTGCGCTCACTGCCCGCTTT
CCAGTCGGGAAACCTGTCGTGCCAGCTGCATTAATGAATCGGCCAACGCGCGGGGAGAGGCGGTTTGCGT
ATTGGGCGCTCTTCCGCTTCCTCGCTCACTGACTCGCTGCGCTCGGTCGTTCGGCTGCGGCGAGCGGTAT
CAGCTCACTCAAAGGCGGTAATACGGTTATCCACAGAATCAGGGGATAACGCAGGAAAGAACATGTGAGC
AAAAGGCCAGCAAAAGGCCAGGAACCGTAAAAAGGCCGCGTTGCTGGCGTTTTTCCATAGGCTCCGCCCC
CCTGACGAGCATCACAAAAATCGACGCTCAAGTCAGAGGTGGCGAAACCCGACAGGACTATAAAGATACC
AGGCGTTTCCCCCTGGAAGCTCCCTCGTGCGCTCTCCTGTTCCGACCCTGCCGCTTACCGGATACCTGTC
CGCCTTTCTCCCTTCGGGAAGCGTGGCGCTTTCTCATAGCTCACGCTGTAGGTATCTCAGTTCGGTGTAG
GTCGTTCGCTCCAAGCTGGGCTGTGTGCACGAACCCCCCGTTCAGCCCGACCGCTGCGCCTTATCCGGTA
ACTATCGTCTTGAGTCCAACCCGGTAAGACACGACTTATCGCCACTGGCAGCAGCCACTGGTAACAGGAT
TAGCAGAGCGAGGTATGTAGGCGGTGCTACAGAGTTCTTGAAGTGGTGGCCTAACTACGGCTACACTAGA
AGAACAGTATTTGGTATCTGCGCTCTGCTGAAGCCAGTTACCTTCGGAAAAAGAGTTGGTAGCTCTTGAT
CCGGCAAACAAACCACCGCTGGTAGCGGTGGTTTTTTTGTTTGCAAGCAGCAGATTACGCGCAGAAAAAA
AGGATCTCAAGAAGATCCTTTGATCTTTTCTACGGGGTCTGACGCTCAGTGGAACGAAAACTCACGTTAA
GGGATTTTGGTCATGAGATTATCAAAAAGGATCTTCACCTAGATCCTTTTAAATTAAAAATGAAGTTTTA
AATCAATCTAAAGTATATATGAGTAAACTTGGTCTGACAGTTACCAATGCTTAATCAGTGAGGCACCTAT
CTCAGCGATCTGTCTATTTCGTTCATCCATAGTTGCCTGACTCCCCGTCGTGTAGATAACTACGATACGG
GAGGGCTTACCATCTGGCCCCAGTGCTGCAATGATACCGCGAGACCCACGCTCACCGGCTCCAGATTTAT
CAGCAATAAACCAGCCAGCCGGAAGGGCCGAGCGCAGAAGTGGTCCTGCAACTTTATCCGCCTCCATCCA
GTCTATTAATTGTTGCCGGGAAGCTAGAGTAAGTAGTTCGCCAGTTAATAGTTTGCGCAACGTTGTTGCC
ATTGCTACAGGCATCGTGGTGTCACGCTCGTCGTTTGGTATGGCTTCATTCAGCTCCGGTTCCCAACGAT
CAAGGCGAGTTACATGATCCCCCATGTTGTGCAAAAAAGCGGTTAGCTCCTTCGGTCCTCCGATCGTTGT
CAGAAGTAAGTTGGCCGCAGTGTTATCACTCATGGTTATGGCAGCACTGCATAATTCTCTTACTGTCATG
CCATCCGTAAGATGCTTTTCTGTGACTGGTGAGTACTCAACCAAGTCATTCTGAGAATAGTGTATGCGGC
GACCGAGTTGCTCTTGCCCGGCGTCAATACGGGATAATACCGCGCCACATAGCAGAACTTTAAAAGTGCT
CATCATTGGAAAACGTTCTTCGGGGCGAAAACTCTCAAGGATCTTACCGCTGTTGAGATCCAGTTCGATG
TAACCCACTCGTGCACCCAACTGATCTTCAGCATCTTTTACTTTCACCAGCGTTTCTGGGTGAGCAAAAA
CAGGAAGGCAAAATGCCGCAAAAAAGGGAATAAGGGCGACACGGAAATGTTGAATACTCATACTCTTCCT
TTTTCAATATTATTGAAGCATTTATCAGGGTTATTGTCTCATGAGCGGATACATATTTGAATGTATTTAG
AAAAATAAACAAATAGGGGTTCCGCGCACATTTCCCCGAAAAGTGCCACCTGACGTCGACGGATCGGGAG
ATCTCCCGATCCCCTATGGTGCACTCTCAGTACAATCTGCTCTGATGCCGCATAGTTAAGCCAGTATCTG
CTCCCTGCTTGTGTGTTGGAGGTCGCTGAGTAGTGCGCGAGCAAAATTTAAGCTACAACAAGGCAAGGCT
TGACCGACAATTGCATGAAGAATCTGCTTAGGGTTAGGCGTTTTGCGCTGCTTCGCGATGTACGGGCCAG
ATATACGCGTTGACATTGATTATTGACTAGTTATTAATAGTAATCAATTACGGGGTCATTAGTTCATAGC
CCATATATGGAGTTCCGCGTTACATAACTTACGGTAAATGGCCCGCCTGGCTGACCGCCCAACGACCCCC
GCCCATTGACGTCAATAATGACGTATGTTCCCATAGTAACGCCAATAGGGACTTTCCATTGACGTCAATG
GGTGGAGTATTTACGGTAAACTGCCCACTTGGCAGTACATCAAGTGTATCATATGCCAAGTACGCCCCCT
ATTGACGTCAATGACGGTAAATGGCCCGCCTGGCATTATGCCCAGTACATGACCTTATGGGACTTTCCTA
CTTGGCAGTACATCTACGTATTAGTCATCGCTATTACCATGGTGATGCGGTTTTGGCAGTACATCAATGG
GCGTGGATAGCGGTTTGACTCACGGGGATTTCCAAGTCTCCACCCCATTGACGTCAATGGGAGTTTGTTT
TGGCACCAAAATCAACGGGACTTTCCAAAATGTCGTAACAACTCCGCCCCATTGACGCAAATGGGCGGTA
GGCGTGTACGGTGGGAGGTCTATATAAGCAGAGCTCTCCCTATCAGTGATAGAGATCTCCCTATCAGTGA
TAGAGATCGTCGACGAGCTCGTTTAGTGAACCGTCAGATCGCCTGGAGACGCCATCCACGCTGTTTTGAC
CTCCATAGAAGACACCGGGACCGATCCAGCCTCCGGACTCTAGCGTTTAAACTTAAGCTGCAGAAGTTGG
TCGTGAGGCACTGGGCAGGTAAGTATCAAGGTTACAAGACAGGTTTAAGGAGACCAATAGAAACTGGGCT
TGTCGAGACAGAGAAGACTCTTGCGTTTCTGATAGGCACCTATTGGTCTTACTGACATCCACTTTGCCTT
TCTCTCCACAGGTGTCCACTCCCAGTTCAATTACAGCTCTTAAGGCTAGAGTACTTAATACGACTCACTA
TAGGCTAGCCTCGAGAATTCACGCGTGGTACCTCTAGAGTCGACCCGGGATGGAGACAGACACACTCCTG
CTATGGGTACTGCTGCTCTGGGTTCCAGGTTCCACTGGTGACATGTTCGTGTTCCTGGTGCTCCTGCCTC
TGGTGAGCAGCCAGTGCGTGAACTTCACCACCCGAACCCAGCTCCCACCAGCCTACACCAACAGCTTTAC
ACGGGGCGTGTACTACCCTGACAAGGTGTTCAGATCTAGCGTCCTGCACAGCACTCAGGACCTCTTCCTG
CCGTTCTTCAGCAACGTGACATGGTTCCACGCCATCCACGTGAGCGGCACAAACGGAACCAAGCGGTTTG
CCAACCCCGTCCTGCCATTCAATGATGGAGTTTACTTCGCCAGTACCGAGAAGAGTAACATCATCCGGGG
CTGGATCTTCGGCACCACCCTGGATAGCAAAACACAGAGCCTCCTGATCGTGAACAATGCCACGAACGTC
GTGATCAAGGTGTGCGAGTTCCAGTTTTGCAATGATCCTTTCCTGGGTGTGTACTACCACAAGAACAACA
AGAGCTGGATGGAAAGCGAGTTCAGAGTCTACAGCAGCGCCAACAACTGCACATTCGAGTACGTCTCTCA
GCCTTTTCTGATGGACCTTGAGGGGAAACAAGGCAACTTCAAGAACCTGAGAGAATTCGTGTTCAAGAAC
ATCGACGGCTACTTCAAAATCTACTCCAAGCACACACCCATCAACCTGGTCCGGGGCCTCCCTCAGGGCT
TCAGCGCCCTGGAACCCCTGGTCGACCTGCCCATAGGCATCAACATAACGCGGTTCCAAACCCTGCATAT
CTCCTACCTGACTCCTGGCGACAGCAGCAGCGGATGGACCGCCGGAGCTGCAGCCTACTATGTGGGCTAC
CTGCAACCTAGAACCTTCCTGCTGAAGTACAACGAGAACGGCACAATCACAGACGCCGTCGACTGCGCCC
TGGACCCTCTCTCTGAGACAAAGTGCACCCTGAAGTCCTTCACCGTGGAAAAGGGCATCTACCAGACCAG
CAACTTCCGGGTGCAGCCTACAGAGAGCATCGTGCGATTTCCAAACATTACCAACCTCTGCCCCTTCGGC
GAGGTGTTTAACGCCACAAGATTTGCCTCCGTTTACGCCTGGAATAGAAAGAGAATCAGCAATTGTGTGG
CCGACTACTCCGTGCTGTATAACAGCGCCTCTTTCAGCACCTTCAAGTGCTACGGCGTTTCCCCAACAAA
GCTGAATGACCTGTGCTTCACCAACGTGTACGCCGACTCCTTCGTAATTAGAGGCGATGAGGTGCGGCAG
ATCGCACCAGGCCAGACCGGTAACATCGCTGACTACAACTATAAGCTGCCTGATGATTTTACAGGCTGCG
TGATCGCCTGGAACTCTAACAACCTGGATAGCAAGGTGGGCGGCAACTACAACTACCTGTACCGGCTGTT
TCGCAAGTCTAACCTGAAACCTTTCGAGAGAGACATCTCCACAGAGATCTACCAGGCCGGTTCTACACCT
TGTAACGGGGTGAAGGGCTTCAACTGTTACTTCCCTCTGCAAAGCTACGGCTTCCAGCCTACCTACGGAG
TCGGCTACCAGCCATACCGGGTGGTCGTGCTGTCCTTCGAGTTACTCCACGCCCCCGCCACCGTCTGCGG
TCCTAAGAAGTCCACCAATCTGGTTAAGAACAAATGCGTGAACTTCAACTTCAACGGCCTGACCGGGACC
GGCGTGCTGACCGAAAGCAACAAAAAGTTCCTCCCCTTCCAGCAGTTCGGCCGTGATATCGCTGACACCA
CAGATGCCGTCAGAGATCCACAGACCCTGGAAATCCTGGATATTACACCCTGCTCCTTCGGAGGAGTTTC
TGTGATCACCCCCGGGACCAATACCAGCAACCAGGTGGCTGTGCTGTACCAAGGTGTTAACTGCACCGAG
GTTCCTGTGGCCATCCACGCCGATCAGCTGACACCTACTTGGAGAGTGTACTCCACTGGCTCCAATGTGT
TCCAGACCAGGGCCGGATGTCTGATCGGCGCCGAGCACGTGAATAACAGTTACGAGTGCGACATCCCTAT
CGGCGCCGGCATCTGTGCCAGCTACCAGACCCAGACAAACAGCCCTGGGTCTGCTTCCTCTGTAGCTAGC
CAGAGCATCATCGCCTACACCATGAGCCTGGGCGTGGAGAACAGCGTGGCCTATTCCAACAACTCTATCG
CCATTCCCACCAACTTTACAATTAGCGTCACAACAGAGATCCTGCCCGTGAGCATGACCAAGACCAGCGT
GGACTGTACAATGTACATCTGTGGCGACAGCACTGAATGCAGCAACCTGCTGCTGCAATACGGCTCCTTT
TGCACCCAACTGAACCGGGCGCTGACCGGAATCGCCGTGGAACAGGACAAAAATACCCAGGAGGTGTTCG
CCCAAGTGAAGCAGATCTACAAGACCCCACCTATCAAGGACTTCGGCGGCTTTAACTTTAGCCAGATTCT
CCCTGATCCTTCTAAGCCTAGCAAGCGGAGCCCTATCGAGGATCTGCTGTTCAACAAGGTCACCCTGGCC
GATGCCGGCTTTATCAAACAGTATGGCGATTGCCTGGGCGACATAGCCGCCAGAGATCTGATCTGCGCCC
AGAAATTCAACGGCCTGACAGTTCTCCCACCTCTGCTGACCGACGAGATGATCGCTCAGTACACCTCTGC
CCTGCTGGCTGGCACCATCACATCTGGGTGGACATTTGGCGCCGGCCCCGCCCTGCAGATCCCCTTTCCC
ATGCAGATGGCCTATAGATTCAACGGAATCGGCGTGACCCAGAACGTGCTGTATGAAAACCAGAAGCTGA
TCGCTAACCAGTTCAATTCTGCCATCGGCAAGATCCAGGACTCCCTCTCCTCTACCCCCAGCGCCCTGGG
CAAACTGCAGGACGTGGTGAATCAGAACGCCCAAGCCCTGAACACCCTGGTGAAGCAGCTCAGCAGCAAT
TTTGGCGCCATCAGCTCTGTGCTGAACGATATCCTGTCTAGACTGGACCCTCCAGAAGCCGAAGTCCAGA
TCGATAGACTGATCACAGGCAGACTGCAGTCCCTGCAAACCTACGTGACCCAACAGCTGATCAGGGCCGC
TGAAATAAGAGCCAGCGCCAATCTCGCCGCTACCAAGATGTCCGAGTGTGTGCTGGGACAGTCTAAACGC
GTTGACTTCTGCGGCAAAGGCTATCACCTGATGAGCTTCCCCCAGAGCGCGCCGCACGGCGTGGTGTTCC
TGCATGTGACATACGTGCCTGCCCAAGAGAAGAATTTCACAACCGCCCCTGCCATCTGCCACGACGGCAA
GGCCCACTTCCCAAGAGAGGGCGTTTTCGTTTCCAATGGCACACACTGGTTCGTGACACAAAGAAACTTC
TACGAACCCCAGATTATCACCACCGACAACACCTTCGTGAGTGGCAATTGTGACGTGGTCATCGGAATCG
TGAACAACACAGTGTACGACCCTCTGCAACCTGAGCTGGACTCTTTTAAGGAAGAGCTGGACAAGTACTT
TAAAAACCACACCAGCCCCGATGTGGACCTGGGCGACATCAGTGGCATTAACGCCAGCGTGGTGAACATC
CAAAAGGAAATCGACAGACTGAACGAGGTGGCCAAGAACCTGAACGAGTCCCTGATCGACCTGCAGGAGC
TCGGCAAATACGAGCAGGGATCCGGATACATCCCCGAGGCCCCCAGAGATGGCCAGGCCTACGTGCGGAA
GGACGGCGAGTGGGTACTGCTGAGCACATTCCTGGGCAGATCCGACTACAAAGACCATGACGGTGATTAT
AAAGATCATGACATCGATTACAAGGATGACGATGACAAGAGCGCCTGGTCCCACCCCCAGTTCGAGAAGG
GATCCCTGGAGGTGCTGTTCCAGGGCCCAGGCGGCGGCGGTAGTGGAGGGGGCGGATCTGGCGGCTCAGC
TGCTGTGGGCCAGGACACGCAGGAGGTCATCGTGGTGCCACACTCCTTGCCCTTTAAGGTGGTGGTGATC
TCAGCCATCCTGGCCCTGGTGGTGCTCACCATCATCTCCCTTATCATCCTCATCATGCTTTGGCAGAAGA
AGCCACGT
Features (pLannotate 1.2.2; 26 found; start..end, strand, type, name):
     53..277     +  polyA_signal   bGH poly(A) signal: bovine growth hormone polyadenylation signal
    281..302     +  promoter       SV40 promoter (fragment): SV40 enhancer and early promoter
    323..556     +  rep_origin     f1 ori (fragment) (sequence partly withheld): f1 bacteriophage origin of replication; arrow indicates direction of (+) strand synthesis
    561..608     +  protein_bind   FRT: FLP-mediated recombination occurs in the 8-bp core sequence TCTAGAAA (Turan and Bode, 2011). FLP recombinase from the Saccharomyces cerevisiae 2μ plasmid
    616..1638    +  CDS            HygR: aminoglycoside phosphotransferase from E. coli; aph(4)-Ia; confers resistance to hygromycin
   1648..1773    +  CDS            ble (fragment): BLE_KLEPN - Experimental evidence at protein level: Swiss-Prot protein existence level 1. Binding protein with a strong affinity to the bleomycin family of antibiotics. Binds to CL990; an antimitotic-antibiotic compound. From Klebsiella pneumoniae.
   1768..1889    +  polyA_signal   SV40 poly(A) signal: SV40 polyadenylation signal
   1962..1978    -  protein_bind   lac operator: The lac repressor binds to the lac operator to inhibit transcription in E. coli. This inhibition can be relieved by adding lactose or isopropyl-β-D-thiogalactopyranoside (IPTG). lac repressor encoded by lacI
   1986..2016    -  promoter       lac promoter: promoter for the E. coli lac operon
   2031..2052    -  protein_bind   CAP binding site: CAP binding activates transcription in the presence of cAMP. E. coli catabolite activator protein
   2065..2157    -  CDS            lacI (fragment): lac repressor; lacI; The lac repressor binds to the lac operator to inhibit transcription in E. coli. This inhibition can be relieved by adding lactose or isopropyl-β-D-thiogalactopyranoside (IPTG).
   2340..2928    -  rep_origin     ori: high-copy-number ColE1/pMB1/pBR322/pUC origin of replication
   3099..3959    -  CDS            AmpR: β-lactamase; bla; confers resistance to ampicillin, carbenicillin, and related antibiotics
   3960..4064    -  promoter       AmpR promoter: bla
   4123..4175    -  misc_feature   bom (fragment): basis of mobility region from pBR322
   4330..4709    +  enhancer       CMV enhancer: human cytomegalovirus immediate early enhancer
   4710..4913    +  promoter       CMV promoter: human cytomegalovirus (CMV) immediate early promoter
   4915..4934    +  promoter       PLtetO-1 promoter (fragment): modified phage lambda PL promoter with tet operator sites (Lutz and Bujard, 1997)
   4936..4955    +  promoter       PLtetO-1 promoter (fragment): modified phage lambda PL promoter with tet operator sites (Lutz and Bujard, 1997)
   4963..4996    +  promoter       TRE3GV promoter (fragment): 3rd-generation Tet-responsive promoter that can be activated by binding of Tet-On® 3G, optimized for retroviral and lentiviral vectors
   5107..5239    +  intron         chimeric intron: chimera between introns from human β-globin and immunoglobulin heavy chain genes
   5284..5302    +  promoter       T7 promoter: promoter for bacteriophage T7 RNA polymerase
   5348..5410    +  sig_peptide    Igκ leader: leader sequence from mouse immunoglobulin κ light chain
   5411..9025    +  CDS            S (fragment): SPIKE_SARS2 - Experimental evidence at protein level: Swiss-Prot protein existence level 1. [Spike glycoprotein]: May down-regulate host tetherin (BST2) by lysosomal degradation, thereby counteracting its antiviral activity. From Severe acute respiratory syndrome coronavirus 2 (2019-nCoV) (SARS-CoV-2).
   9122..9187    +  CDS            3xFLAG: three tandem FLAG® epitope tags, followed by an enterokinase cleavage site
   9290..9436    +  CDS            PDGFRβ TM domain: transmembrane domain from platelet derived growth factor receptor beta
