>Addgene plasmid #172736 | Spike Display_B.1.351 | addgene full sequence | sequence record 340578 | Addgene NGS Result
CTGTGCCTTCTAGTTGCCAGCCATCTGTTGTTTGCCCCTCCCCCGTGCCTTCCTTGACCCTGGAAGGTGC
CACTCCCACTGTCCTTTCCTAATAAAATGAGGAAATTGCATCGCATTGTCTGAGTAGGTGTCATTCTATT
CTGGGGGGTGGGGTGGGGCAGGACAGCAAGGGGGAGGATTGGGAAGACAATAGCAGGCATGCTGGGGATG
CGGTGGGCTCTATGGCTTCTGAGGCGGAAAGAACCAGCTGGGGCTCTAGGGGGTATCCCC
[124 nt withheld, positions 271-394]
C
[91 nt withheld, positions 396-486]
AGGGTGATGGTTCACGTACCTAGAAGTTCCTATTCCGAAGTTCCTATTCTCTAGAAAGTATAGGAACTTC
CTTGGCCAAAAAGCCTGAACTCACCGCGACGTCTGTCGAGAAGTTTCTGATCGAAAAGTTCGACAGCGTC
TCCGACCTGATGCAGCTCTCGGAGGGCGAAGAATCTCGTGCTTTCAGCTTCGATGTAGGAGGGCGTGGAT
ATGTCCTGCGGGTAAATAGCTGCGCCGATGGTTTCTACAAAGATCGTTATGTTTATCGGCACTTTGCATC
GGCCGCGCTCCCGATTCCGGAAGTGCTTGACATTGGGGAATTCAGCGAGAGCCTGACCTATTGCATCTCC
CGCCGTGCACAGGGTGTCACGTTGCAAGACCTGCCTGAAACCGAACTGCCCGCTGTTCTGCAGCCGGTCG
CGGAGGCCATGGATGCGATCGCTGCGGCCGATCTTAGCCAGACGAGCGGGTTCGGCCCATTCGGACCGCA
AGGAATCGGTCAATACACTACATGGCGTGATTTCATATGCGCGATTGCTGATCCCCATGTGTATCACTGG
CAAACTGTGATGGACGACACCGTCAGTGCGTCCGTCGCGCAGGCTCTCGATGAGCTGATGCTTTGGGCCG
AGGACTGCCCCGAAGTCCGGCACCTCGTGCACGCGGATTTCGGCTCCAACAATGTCCTGACGGACAATGG
CCGCATAACAGCGGTCATTGACTGGAGCGAGGCGATGTTCGGGGATTCCCAATACGAGGTCGCCAACATC
TTCTTCTGGAGGCCGTGGTTGGCTTGTATGGAGCAGCAGACGCGCTACTTCGAGCGGAGGCATCCGGAGC
TTGCAGGATCGCCGCGGCTCCGGGCGTATATGCTCCGCATTGGTCTTGACCAACTCTATCAGAGCTTGGT
TGACGGCAATTTCGATGATGCAGCTTGGGCGCAGGGTCGATGCGACGCAATCGTCCGATCCGGAGCCGGG
ACTGTCGGGCGTACACAAATCGCCCGCAGAAGCGCGGCCGTCTGGACCGATGGCTGTGTAGAAGTACTCG
CCGATAGTGGAAACCGACGCCCCAGCACTCGTCCGAGGGCAAAGGAATAGCACGTACTACGAGATTTCGA
TTCCACCGCCGCCTTCTATGAAAGGTTGGGCTTCGGAATCGTTTTCCGGGACGCCGGCTGGATGATCCTC
CAGCGCGGGGATCTCATGCTGGAGTTCTTCGCCCACCCCAACTTGTTTATTGCAGCTTATAATGGTTACA
AATAAAGCAATAGCATCACAAATTTCACAAATAAAGCATTTTTTTCACTGCATTCTAGTTGTGGTTTGTC
CAAACTCATCAATGTATCTTATCATGTCTGTATACCGTCGACCTCTAGCTAGAGCTTGGCGTAATCATGG
TCATAGCTGTTTCCTGTGTGAAATTGTTATCCGCTCACAATTCCACACAACATACGAGCCGGAAGCATAA
AGTGTAAAGCCTGGGGTGCCTAATGAGTGAGCTAACTCACATTAATTGCGTTGCGCTCACTGCCCGCTTT
CCAGTCGGGAAACCTGTCGTGCCAGCTGCATTAATGAATCGGCCAACGCGCGGGGAGAGGCGGTTTGCGT
ATTGGGCGCTCTTCCGCTTCCTCGCTCACTGACTCGCTGCGCTCGGTCGTTCGGCTGCGGCGAGCGGTAT
CAGCTCACTCAAAGGCGGTAATACGGTTATCCACAGAATCAGGGGATAACGCAGGAAAGAACATGTGAGC
AAAAGGCCAGCAAAAGGCCAGGAACCGTAAAAAGGCCGCGTTGCTGGCGTTTTTCCATAGGCTCCGCCCC
CCTGACGAGCATCACAAAAATCGACGCTCAAGTCGGAGGTGGCGAAACCCGACAGGACTATAAAGATACC
AGGCGTTTCCCCCTGGAAGCTCCCTCGTGCGCTCTCCTGTTCCGACCCTGCCGCTTACCGGATACCTGTC
CGCCTTTCTCCCTTCGGGAAGCGTGGCGCTTTCTCATAGCTCACGCTGTAGGTATCTCAGTTCGGTGTAG
GTCGTTCGCTCCAAGCTGGGCTGTGTGCACGAACCCCCCGTTCAGCCCGACCGCTGCGCCTTATCCGGTA
ACTATCGTCTTGAGTCCAACCCGGTAAGACACGACTTATCGCCACTGGCAGCAGCCACTGGTAACAGGAT
TAGCAGAGCGAGGTATGTAGGCGGTGCTACAGAGTTCTTGAAGTGGTGGCCTAACTACGGCTACACTAGA
AGAACAGTATTTGGTATCTGCGCTCTGCTGAAGCCAGTTACCTTCGGAAAAAGAGTTGGTAGCTCTTGAT
CCGGCAAACAAACCACCGCTGGTAGCGGTGGTTTTTTTGTTTGCAAGCAGCAGATTACGCGCAGAAAAAA
AGGATCTCAAGAAGATCCTTTGATCTTTTCTACGGGGTCTGACGCTCAGTGGAACGAAAACTCACGTTAA
GGGATTTTGGTCATGAGATTATCAAAAAGGATCTTCACCTAGATCCTTTTAAATTAAAAATGAAGTTTTA
AATCAATCTAAAGTATATATGAGTAAACTTGGTCTGACAGTTACCAATGCTTAATCAGTGAGGCACCTAT
CTCAGCGATCTGTCTATTTCGTTCATCCATAGTTGCCTGACTCCCCGTCGTGTAGATAACTACGATACGG
GAGGGCTTACCATCTGGCCCCAGTGCTGCAATGATACCGCGAGACCCACGCTCACCGGCTCCAGATTTAT
CAGCAATAAACCAGCCAGCCGGAAGGGCCGAGCGCAGAAGTGGTCCTGCAACTTTATCCGCCTCCATCCA
GTCTATTAATTGTTGCCGGGAAGCTAGAGTAAGTAGTTCGCCAGTTAATAGTTTGCGCAACGTTGTTGCC
ATTGCTACAGGCATCGTGGTGTCACGCTCGTCGTTTGGTATGGCTTCATTCAGCTCCGGTTCCCAACGAT
CAAGGTGAGTTACATGATCCCCCATGTTGTGCAAAAAAGCGGTTAGCTCCTTCGGTCCTCCGATCGTTGT
CAGAAGTAAGTTGGCCGCAGTGTTATCACTCATGGTTATGGCAGCACTGCATAATTCTCTTACTGTCATG
CCATCCGTAAGATGCTTTTCTGTGACTGGTGAGTACTCAACCAAGTCATTCTGAGAATAGTGTATGCGGC
GACCGAGTTGCTCTTGCCCGGCGTCAATACGGGATAATACCGCGCCACATAGCAGAACTTTAAAAGTGCT
CATCATTGGAAAACGTTCTTCGGGGCGAAAACTCTCAAGGATCTTACCGCTGTTGAGATCCAGTTCGATG
TAACCCACTCGTGCACCCAACTGATCTTCAGCATCTTTTACTTTCACCAGCGTTTCTGGGTGAGCAAAAA
CAGGAAGGCAAAATGCCGCAAAAAAGGGAATAAGGGCGACACGGAAATGTTGAATACTCATACTCTTCCT
TTTTCAATATTATTGAAGCATTTATCAGGGTTATTGTCTCATGAGCGGATACATATTTGAATGTATTTAG
AAAAATAAACAAATAGGGGTTCCGCACACATTTCCCCGAAAAGTGCCACCTGACGTCGACGGATCGGGAG
ATCTCCCGATCCCCTATGGTGCACTCTCAGTACAATCTGCTCTGATGCCGCATAGTTAAGCCAGTATCTG
CTCCCTGCTTGTGTGTTGGAGGTCGCTGAGTAGTGCGCGAGCAAAATTTAAGCTACAACAAGGCAAGGCT
TGACCGACAATTGCATGAAGAATCTGCTTAGGGTTAGGCGTTTTGCGCTGCTTCGCGATGTACGGGCCAG
ATATACGCGTTGACATTGATTATTGACTAGTTATTAATAGTAATCAATTACGGGGTCATTAGTTCATAGC
CCATATATGGAGTTCCGCGTTACATAACTTACGGTAAATGGCCCGCCTGGCTGACCGCCCAACGACCCCC
GCCCATTGACGTCAATAATGACGTATGTTCCCATAGTAACGCCAATAGGGACTTTCCATTGACGTCAATG
GGTGGAGTATTTACGGTAAACTGCCCACTTGGCAGTACATCAAGTGTATCATATGCCAAGTACGCCCCCT
ATTGACGTCAATGACGGTAAATGGCCCGCCTGGCATTATGCCCAGTACATGACCTTATGGGACTTTCCTA
CTTGGCAGTACATCTACGTATTAGTCATCGCTATTACCATGGTGATGCGGTTTTGGCAGTACATCAATGG
GCGTGGATAGCGGTTTGACTCACGGGGATTTCCAAGTCTCCACCCCATTGACGTCAATGGGAGTTTGTTT
TGGCACCAAAATCAACGGGACTTTCCAAAATGTCGTAACAACTCCGCCCCATTGACGCAAATGGGCGGTA
GGCGTGTACGGTGGGAGGTCTATATAAGCAGAGCTCTCCCTATCAGTGATAGAGATCTCCCTATCAGTGA
TAGAGATCGTCGACGAGCTCGTTTAGTGAACCGTCAGATCGCCTGGAGACGCCATCCACGCTGTTTTGAC
CTCCATAGAAGACACCGGGACCGATCCAGCCTCCGGACTCTAGCGTTTAAACTTAAGCTGCAGAAGTTGG
TCGTGAGGCACTGGGCAGGTAAGTATCAAGGTTACAAGACAGGTTTAAGGAGACCAATAGAAACTGGGCT
TGTCGAGACAGAGAAGACTCTTGCGTTTCTGATAGGCACCTATTGGTCTTACTGACATCCACTTTGCCTT
TCTCTCCACAGGTGTCCACTCCCAGTTCAATTACAGCTCTTAAGGCTAGAGTACTTAATACGACTCACTA
TAGGCTAGCCTCGAGAATTCACGCGTGGTACCTCTAGAGTCGACCCGGGATGGAGACAGACACACTCCTG
CTATGGGTACTGCTGCTCTGGGTTCCAGGTTCCACTGGTGACATGTTCGTGTTCCTGGTGCTCCTGCCTC
TGGTGAGCAGCCAGTGCGTGAACTTCACCACCCGAACCCAGCTCCCACCAGCCTACACCAACAGCTTTAC
ACGGGGCGTGTACTACCCTGACAAGGTGTTCAGATCTAGCGTCCTGCACAGCACTCAGGACCTCTTCCTG
CCGTTCTTCAGCAACGTGACATGGTTCCACGCCATCCACGTGAGCGGCACAAACGGAACCAAGCGGTTTG
CCAACCCCGTCCTGCCATTCAATGATGGAGTTTACTTCGCCAGTACCGAGAAGAGTAACATCATCCGGGG
CTGGATCTTCGGCACCACCCTGGATAGCAAAACACAGAGCCTCCTGATCGTGAACAATGCCACGAACGTC
GTGATCAAGGTGTGCGAGTTCCAGTTTTGCAATGATCCTTTCCTGGGTGTGTACTACCACAAGAACAACA
AGAGCTGGATGGAAAGCGAGTTCAGAGTCTACAGCAGCGCCAACAACTGCACATTCGAGTACGTCTCTCA
GCCTTTTCTGATGGACCTTGAGGGGAAACAAGGCAACTTCAAGAACCTGAGAGAATTCGTGTTCAAGAAC
ATCGACGGCTACTTCAAAATCTACTCCAAGCACACACCCATCAACCTGGTCCGGGGCCTCCCTCAGGGCT
TCAGCGCCCTGGAACCCCTGGTCGACCTGCCCATAGGCATCAACATAACGCGGTTCCAAACCCTGCATAT
CTCCTACCTGACTCCTGGCGACAGCAGCAGCGGATGGACCGCCGGAGCTGCAGCCTACTATGTGGGCTAC
CTGCAACCTAGAACCTTCCTGCTGAAGTACAACGAGAACGGCACAATCACAGACGCCGTCGACTGCGCCC
TGGACCCTCTCTCTGAGACAAAGTGCACCCTGAAGTCCTTCACCGTGGAAAAGGGCATCTACCAGACCAG
CAACTTCCGGGTGCAGCCTACAGAGAGCATCGTGCGATTTCCAAACATTACCAACCTCTGCCCCTTCGGC
GAGGTGTTTAACGCCACAAGATTTGCCTCCGTTTACGCCTGGAATAGAAAGAGAATCAGCAATTGTGTGG
CCGACTACTCCGTGCTGTATAACAGCGCCTCTTTCAGCACCTTCAAGTGCTACGGCGTTTCCCCAACAAA
GCTGAATGACCTGTGCTTCACCAACGTGTACGCCGACTCCTTCGTAATTAGAGGCGATGAGGTGCGGCAG
ATCGCACCAGGCCAGACCGGTAACATCGCTGACTACAACTATAAGCTGCCTGATGATTTTACAGGCTGCG
TGATCGCCTGGAACTCTAACAACCTGGATAGCAAGGTGGGCGGCAACTACAACTACCTGTACCGGCTGTT
TCGCAAGTCTAACCTGAAACCTTTCGAGAGAGACATCTCCACAGAGATCTACCAGGCCGGTTCTACACCT
TGTAACGGGGTGAAGGGCTTCAACTGTTACTTCCCTCTGCAAAGCTACGGCTTCCAGCCTACCTACGGAG
TCGGCTACCAGCCATACCGGGTGGTCGTGCTGTCCTTCGAGTTACTCCACGCCCCCGCCACCGTCTGCGG
TCCTAAGAAGTCCACCAATCTGGTTAAGAACAAATGCGTGAACTTCAACTTCAACGGCCTGACCGGGACC
GGCGTGCTGACCGAAAGCAACAAAAAGTTCCTCCCCTTCCAGCAGTTCGGCCGTGATATCGCTGACACCA
CAGATGCCGTCAGAGATCCACAGACCCTGGAAATCCTGGATATTACACCCTGCTCCTTCGGAGGAGTTTC
TGTGATCACCCCCGGGACCAATACCAGCAACCAGGTGGCTGTGCTGTACCAAGGTGTTAACTGCACCGAG
GTTCCTGTGGCCATCCACGCCGATCAGCTGACACCTACTTGGAGAGTGTACTCCACTGGCTCCAATGTGT
TCCAGACCAGGGCCGGATGTCTGATCGGCGCCGAGCACGTGAATAACAGTTACGAGTGCGACATCCCTAT
CGGCGCCGGCATCTGTGCCAGCTACCAGACCCAGACAAACAGCCCTGGGTCTGCTTCCTCTGTAGCTAGC
CAGAGCATCATCGCCTACACCATGAGCCTGGGCGTGGAGAACAGCGTGGCCTATTCCAACAACTCTATCG
CCATTCCCACCAACTTTACAATTAGCGTCACAACAGAGATCCTGCCCGTGAGCATGACCAAGACCAGCGT
GGACTGTACAATGTACATCTGTGGCGACAGCACTGAATGCAGCAACCTGCTGCTGCAATACGGCTCCTTT
TGCACCCAACTGAACCGGGCGCTGACCGGAATCGCCGTGGAACAGGACAAAAATACCCAGGAGGTGTTCG
CCCAAGTGAAGCAGATCTACAAGACCCCACCTATCAAGGACTTCGGCGGCTTTAACTTTAGCCAGATTCT
CCCTGATCCTTCTAAGCCTAGCAAGCGGAGCCCTATCGAGGATCTGCTGTTCAACAAGGTCACCCTGGCC
GATGCCGGCTTTATCAAACAGTATGGCGATTGCCTGGGCGACATAGCCGCCAGAGATCTGATCTGCGCCC
AGAAATTCAACGGCCTGACAGTTCTCCCACCTCTGCTGACCGACGAGATGATCGCTCAGTACACCTCTGC
CCTGCTGGCTGGCACCATCACATCTGGGTGGACATTTGGCGCCGGCCCCGCCCTGCAGATCCCCTTTCCC
ATGCAGATGGCCTATAGATTCAACGGAATCGGCGTGACCCAGAACGTGCTGTATGAAAACCAGAAGCTGA
TCGCTAACCAGTTCAATTCTGCCATCGGCAAGATCCAGGACTCCCTCTCCTCTACCCCCAGCGCCCTGGG
CAAACTGCAGGACGTGGTGAATCAGAACGCCCAAGCCCTGAACACCCTGGTGAAGCAGCTCAGCAGCAAT
TTTGGCGCCATCAGCTCTGTGCTGAACGATATCCTGTCTAGACTGGACCCTCCAGAAGCCGAAGTCCAGA
TCGATAGACTGATCACAGGCAGACTGCAGTCCCTGCAAACCTACGTGACCCAACAGCTGATCAGGGCCGC
TGAAATAAGAGCCAGCGCCAATCTCGCCGCTACCAAGATGTCCGAGTGTGTGCTGGGACAGTCTAAACGC
GTTGACTTCTGCGGCAAAGGCTATCACCTGATGAGCTTCCCCCAGAGCGCGCCGCACGGCGTGGTGTTCC
TGCATGTGACATACGTGCCTGCCCAAGAGAAGAATTTCACAACCGCCCCTGCCATCTGCCACGACGGCAA
GGCCCACTTCCCAAGAGAGGGCGTTTTCGTTTCCAATGGCACACACTGGTTCGTGACACAAAGAAACTTC
TACGAACCCCAGATTATCACCACCGACAACACCTTCGTGAGTGGCAATTGTGACGTGGTCATCGGAATCG
TGAACAACACAGTGTACGACCCTCTGCAACCTGAGCTGGACTCTTTTAAGGAAGAGCTGGACAAGTACTT
TAAAAACCACACCAGCCCCGATGTGGACCTGGGCGACATCAGTGGCATTAACGCCAGCGTGGTGAACATC
CAAAAGGAAATCGACAGACTGAACGAGGTGGCCAAGAACCTGAACGAGTCCCTGATCGACCTGCAGGAGC
TCGGCAAATACGAGCAGGGATCCGGATACATCCCCGAGGCCCCCAGAGATGGCCAGGCCTACGTGCGGAA
GGACGGCGAGTGGGTACTGCTGAGCACATTCCTGGGCAGATCCGACTACAAAGACCATGACGGTGATTAT
AAAGATCATGACATCGATTACAAGGATGACGATGACAAGAGCGCCTGGTCCCACCCCCAGTTCGAGAAGG
GATCCCTGGAGGTGCTGTTCCAGGGCCCAGGCGGCGGCGGTAGTGGAGGGGGCGGATCTGGCGGCTCAGC
TGCTGTGGGCCAGGACACGCAGGAGGTCATCGTGGTGCCACACTCCTTGCCCTTTAAGGTGGTGGTGATC
TCAGCCATCCTGGCCCTGGTGGTGCTCACCATCATCTCCCTTATCATCCTCATCATGCTTTGGCAGAAGA
AGCCACGTTAACGGCCGCTCGAGTCTAGAGGGCCCGTTTAAACCCGCTGATCAGCCTCGA
Features (pLannotate 1.2.2; 26 found; start..end, strand, type, name):
      1..225     +  polyA_signal   bGH poly(A) signal: bovine growth hormone polyadenylation signal
    229..250     +  promoter       SV40 promoter (fragment): SV40 enhancer and early promoter
    271..504     +  rep_origin     f1 ori (fragment) (sequence partly withheld): f1 bacteriophage origin of replication; arrow indicates direction of (+) strand synthesis
    509..556     +  protein_bind   FRT: FLP-mediated recombination occurs in the 8-bp core sequence TCTAGAAA (Turan and Bode, 2011). FLP recombinase from the Saccharomyces cerevisiae 2μ plasmid
    564..1586    +  CDS            HygR: aminoglycoside phosphotransferase from E. coli; aph(4)-Ia; confers resistance to hygromycin
   1596..1721    +  CDS            ble (fragment): BLE_KLEPN - Experimental evidence at protein level: Swiss-Prot protein existence level 1. Binding protein with a strong affinity to the bleomycin family of antibiotics. Binds to CL990; an antimitotic-antibiotic compound. From Klebsiella pneumoniae.
   1716..1837    +  polyA_signal   SV40 poly(A) signal: SV40 polyadenylation signal
   1910..1926    -  protein_bind   lac operator: The lac repressor binds to the lac operator to inhibit transcription in E. coli. This inhibition can be relieved by adding lactose or isopropyl-β-D-thiogalactopyranoside (IPTG). lac repressor encoded by lacI
   1934..1964    -  promoter       lac promoter: promoter for the E. coli lac operon
   1979..2000    -  protein_bind   CAP binding site: CAP binding activates transcription in the presence of cAMP. E. coli catabolite activator protein
   2013..2105    -  CDS            lacI (fragment): lac repressor; lacI; The lac repressor binds to the lac operator to inhibit transcription in E. coli. This inhibition can be relieved by adding lactose or isopropyl-β-D-thiogalactopyranoside (IPTG).
   2288..2876    -  rep_origin     ori: high-copy-number ColE1/pMB1/pBR322/pUC origin of replication
   3047..3907    -  CDS            AmpR: β-lactamase; bla; confers resistance to ampicillin, carbenicillin, and related antibiotics
   3908..3999    -  promoter       AmpR promoter: bla
   4071..4123    -  misc_feature   bom (fragment): basis of mobility region from pBR322
   4278..4657    +  enhancer       CMV enhancer: human cytomegalovirus immediate early enhancer
   4658..4861    +  promoter       CMV promoter: human cytomegalovirus (CMV) immediate early promoter
   4863..4882    +  promoter       PLtetO-1 promoter (fragment): modified phage lambda PL promoter with tet operator sites (Lutz and Bujard, 1997)
   4884..4903    +  promoter       PLtetO-1 promoter (fragment): modified phage lambda PL promoter with tet operator sites (Lutz and Bujard, 1997)
   4911..4944    +  promoter       TRE3GV promoter (fragment): 3rd-generation Tet-responsive promoter that can be activated by binding of Tet-On® 3G, optimized for retroviral and lentiviral vectors
   5055..5187    +  intron         chimeric intron: chimera between introns from human β-globin and immunoglobulin heavy chain genes
   5232..5250    +  promoter       T7 promoter: promoter for bacteriophage T7 RNA polymerase
   5296..5358    +  sig_peptide    Igκ leader: leader sequence from mouse immunoglobulin κ light chain
   5359..8973    +  CDS            S (fragment): SPIKE_SARS2 - Experimental evidence at protein level: Swiss-Prot protein existence level 1. [Spike glycoprotein]: May down-regulate host tetherin (BST2) by lysosomal degradation, thereby counteracting its antiviral activity. From Severe acute respiratory syndrome coronavirus 2 (2019-nCoV) (SARS-CoV-2).
   9070..9135    +  CDS            3xFLAG: three tandem FLAG® epitope tags, followed by an enterokinase cleavage site
   9238..9384    +  CDS            PDGFRβ TM domain: transmembrane domain from platelet derived growth factor receptor beta
