[The description below was written by a language model from this plasmid's Addgene catalogue record and pLannotate feature annotations shown in this document.]
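Description:
Spike Display_B.1.351 is a 9.4 kb mammalian expression plasmid built on the pcDNA5/FRT/TO/intron backbone, designed to present the SARS-CoV-2 B.1.351 (Beta, "South Africa") spike ectodomain on the surface of mammalian cells. In bacteria it is maintained at high copy through a ColE1/pUC-type origin and selected with ampicillin (AmpR). The backbone also carries an FRT site directly upstream of a hygromycin resistance coding sequence with an SV40 poly(A). This is the standard arrangement that allows FLP-mediated integration into an FRT-bearing host cell line with hygromycin selection, although the record does not say whether the plasmid is used this way or transiently. Only fragments of an f1 origin and an SV40 promoter are annotated.

Expression is driven by the CMV enhancer/promoter followed by tet operator sequences (annotated as short PLtetO-1/TRE fragments), which make transcription repressible in cells expressing Tet repressor. A chimeric β-globin/immunoglobulin intron follows to enhance expression, and a bGH polyadenylation signal terminates the transcript. The open reading frame begins with an Igκ leader for secretory targeting, followed by the spike ectodomain (residues 1–1208). In this insert the furin site is replaced by GSAS, and six stabilizing proline substitutions (F817P, A892P, A899P, A942P, K986P, V987P) are present along with D614G. The B.1.351 changes are L18F, D80A, D215G, deletion of 242–244, R246I, K417N, E484K, N501Y and A701V. At the C terminus, 3xFLAG and Strep-Tag II tags, an HRV 3C protease site and the PDGFRβ transmembrane domain tether the spike to the plasma membrane. The tags permit detection, and the 3C site should allow the ectodomain to be cleaved off. The feature tables annotate only the 3xFLAG and the transmembrane domain among these elements. The depositor and sequencing-derived records agree in length and in feature content and order. The construct is used for rapid characterization of spike variants by cell-surface display.
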