Addgene plasmid #172736: Spike Display_B.1.351
Purpose: Expression vector for SARS-CoV-2 (B.1.351) spike used in the Spike Display system
Depositing lab: IIya Finkelstein. Publication: Rapid characterization of spike variants via mammalian cell surface display. Javanmardi K, Chou CW, Terrace CI, Annapareddy A, Kaoud TS, Guo Q, Lutgens J, Zorkic H, Horton AP, Gardner EC, Nguyen G, Boutz DR, Goike J, Voss WN, Kuo HC, Dalby KN, Gollihar JD, Finkelstein IJ. Mol Cell. 2021 Dec 16;81(24):5099-5111.e8. doi: 10.1016/j.molcel.2021.11.024. PubMed 34919820.
Backbone
  Vector backbone: pcDNA5/FRT/TO/intron
  Vector type: Mammalian Expression
Growth in bacteria
  Bacterial resistance: Ampicillin, 100 μg/mL
  Growth temperature: 37°C
  Growth strain: DH5alpha
  Copy number: High Copy
Gene/Insert
  Gene/Insert name: SARS-CoV-2 S B.1.351 (alt name: South Africa Variant)
  Species: Severe acute respiratory syndrome coronavirus 2
  Mutation: Ectodomain only (AAs 1-1208); 682-685 (furin site) replaced with 'GSAS'; F817P, A892P, A899P, A942P, K986P, V987P, D614G, L18F, D80A, D215G, 242-244 Deletion, R246I, K417N, E484K, N501Y, A701V
  Entrez Gene: S (a.k.a. GU280_gp02, spike glycoprotein)
  Promoter: CMV
  Tag / fusion protein: 3X-FLAG; Strep-Tag II; HRV 3C cut site; PDGFR-B TM (C terminal on backbone)
  Cloning method: Restriction Enzyme; 5′ cloning site Unknown (unknown if destroyed)
Terms and licenses: Academic/Nonprofit Terms; Industry Terms
Depositor comments: Please visit https://www.biorxiv.org/content/10.1101/2021.03.30.437622v2 for bioRxiv preprint.
How to cite: Spike Display_B.1.351 was a gift from IIya Finkelstein (Addgene plasmid # 172736 ; http://n2t.net/addgene:172736 ; RRID:Addgene_172736)
